>Addgene plasmid #120978 | C62m | addgene full sequence | sequence record 236032 | Addgene NGS Result
AACCATTATTATCATGACATTAACCTATAAAAATAGGCGTATCACGAGGCAGAATTTCAGATAAAAAAAA
TCCTTAGCTTTCGCTAAGGATGATTTCTGGAATTCGCGGCCGCTTCTAGAGACTAGTGGGTCTCAAATGA
TGCAGCACTGGCTGGATAAGCTGACTGATCTGGCGGCAATTGAGGGTGATGAATGCATTCTGAAAACTGG
TCTGGCGGATATTGCGGACCACTTCGGTTTTACCGGTTACGCGTACCTGCACATCCAGCACCGTCATATT
ACCGCTGTGACCAACTACCACCGTCAATGGCAATCCACCTACTTCGATAAAAAATTCGAGGCGCTGGACC
CGGTGGTTAAGCGTGCGCGTTCTCGCAAACACATCTTCACTTGGAGCGGTGAACACGAACGTCCAACTCT
GAGCAAAGACGAACGCGCGTTCTACGACCACGCGTCCGACTTTGGTATCCGTTCTGGCATCACCATTCCG
ATTAAAACGGCCAACGGTTTCATGTCTATGTTCACCATGGCAAGCGATAAACCGGTTATCGACCTGGACC
GTGAAATCGACGCCGTAGCTGCGGCGGCGACCATCGGTCAAATTCACGCGCGTATCTCCTTTCTGCGCAC
GACCCCGACGGCGGAGGACGCTGCATGGCTGGATCCTAAGGAAGCTACTTACCTGCGTTGGATCGCCGTA
GGCAAAACCATGTGGGAAATCGCAGATATCGAAGGCGTTAAATACAATTCCGTCCGCGTAAAACTGCGCG
AAGCTATGAAACGCTTCGACGTACGTTCTAAAGCCCACCTGACGGCCCTGGCTATCCGTCGCAAGCTGAT
CTGAAGGTAGAGACCTACTAGTAGCGGCCGCTGCAGGCTTCCTCGCTCACTGACTCGCTGCGCTCGGTCG
TTCGGCTGCGGCGAGCGGTATCAGCTCACTCAAAGGCGGTAATACGGTTATCCACAGAATCAGGGGATAA
CGCAGGAAAGAACATGTGAGCAAAAGGCCAGCAAAAGGCCAGGAACCGTAAAAAGGCCGCGTTGCTGGCG
TTTTTCCACAGGCTCCGCCCCCCTGACGAGCATCACAAAAATCGACGCTCAAGTCAGAGGTGGCGAAACC
CGACAGGACTATAAAGATACCAGGCGTTTCCCCCTGGAAGCTCCCTCGTGCGCTCTCCTGTTCCGACCCT
GCCGCTTACCGGATACCTGTCCGCCTTTCTCCCTTCGGGAAGCGTGGCGCTTTCTCATAGCTCACGCTGT
AGGTATCTCAGTTCGGTGTAGGTCGTTCGCTCCAAGCTGGGCTGTGTGCACGAACCCCCCGTTCAGCCCG
ACCGCTGCGCCTTATCCGGTAACTATCGTCTTGAGTCCAACCCGGTAAGACACGACTTATCGCCACTGGC
AGCAGCCACTGGTAACAGGATTAGCAGAGCGAGGTATGTAGGCGGTGCTACAGAGTTCTTGAAGTGGTGG
CCTAACTACGGCTACACTAGAAGAACAGTATTTGGTATCTGCGCTCTGCTGAAGCCAGTTACCTTCGGAA
AAAGAGTTGGTAGCTCTTGATCCGGCAAACAAACCACCGCTGGTAGCGGTGGTTTTTTTGTTTGCAAGCA
GCAGATTACGCGCAGAAAAAAAGGATCTCAAGAAGATCCTTTGATCTTTTCTACGGGGTCTGACGCTCAG
TGGAACGAAAACTCACGTTAAGGGATTTTGGTCATGAGATTATCAAAAAGGATCTTCACCTAGATCCTTT
TAAATTAAAAATGAAGTTTTAAATCAATCTAAAGTATATATGAGTAAACTTGGTCTGACAGTTACCAATG
CTTAATCAGTGAGGCACCTATCTCAGCGATCTGTCTATTTCGTTCATCCATAGTTGCCTGACTCCCCGTC
GTGTAGATAACTACGATACGGGAGGGCTTACCATCTGGCCCCAGTGCTGCAATGATACCGCGCGACCCAC
GCTCACCGGCTCCAGATTTATCAGCAATAAACCAGCCAGCCGGAAGGGCCGAGCGCAGAAGTGGTCCTGC
AACTTTATCCGCCTCCATCCAGTCTATTAATTGTTGCCGGGAAGCTAGAGTAAGTAGTTCGCCAGTTAAT
AGTTTGCGCAACGTTGTTGCCATTGCTACAGGCATCGTGGTGTCACGCTCGTCGTTTGGTATGGCTTCAT
TCAGCTCCGGTTCCCAACGATCAAGGCGAGTTACATGATCCCCCATGTTGTGCAAAAAAGCGGTTAGCTC
CTTCGGTCCTCCGATCGTTGTCAGAAGTAAGTTGGCCGCAGTGTTATCACTCATGGTTATGGCAGCACTG
CATAATTCTCTTACTGTCATGCCATCCGTAAGATGCTTTTCTGTGACTGGTGAGTACTCAACCAAGTCAT
TCTGAGAATAGTGTATGCGGCGACCGAGTTGCTCTTGCCCGGCGTCAATACGGGATAATACCGCGCCACA
TAGCAGAACTTTAAAAGTGCTCATCATTGGAAAACGTTCTTCGGGGCGAAAACTCTCAAGGATCTTACCG
CTGTTGAGATCCAGTTCGATGTAACCCACTCGTGCACCCAACTGATCTTCAGCATCTTTTACTTTCACCA
GCGTTTCTGGGTGAGCAAAAACAGGAAGGCAAAATGCCGCAAAAAAGGGAATAAGGGCGACACGGAAATG
TTGAATACTCATACTCTTCCTTTTTCAATATTATTGAAGCATTTATCAGGGTTATTGTCTCATGAGCGGA
TACATATTTGAATGTATTTAGAAAAATAAACAAATAGGGGTTCCGCGCACATTTCCCCGAAAAGTGCCAC
CTGACGTCTAAGA
Features (pLannotate 1.2.2; 7 found; start..end, strand, type, name):
     54..97      -  terminator     bacterial terminator: putative bacterial transcription terminator
    100..121     +  misc_feature   BioBrick prefix: BioBrick prefix for parts that do not start with "ATG"
    140..841     +  CDS            traR: TRAR_RHIRD - Experimental evidence at protein level: Swiss-Prot protein existence level 1. Positive regulation of conjugal transfer of Ti plasmids. TraR activates target genes in the presence of AAI and also activates traR and traI themselves. From Rhizobium radiobacter (Agrobacterium tumefaciens) (Agrobacterium radiobacter).
    856..876     +  misc_feature   BioBrick suffix: universal suffix for all parts
   1053..1641    -  rep_origin     ori: high-copy-number ColE1/pMB1/pBR322/pUC origin of replication
   1812..2672    -  CDS            AmpR: β-lactamase; bla; confers resistance to ampicillin, carbenicillin, and related antibiotics
   2673..2777    -  promoter       AmpR promoter: bla
