[The description below was written by a language model from this plasmid's Addgene catalogue record, the feature table of its GenBank file and pLannotate feature annotations shown in this document.]
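Description:
C62m is a synthetic-biology part plasmid from a CIDAR MoClo extension set, built on the small DVA backbone (about 2.1 kb) and totalling roughly 2.8 kb. It is a storage vector for Golden Gate assembly in E. coli rather than an expression construct. It is maintained at high copy through a ColE1/pUC-type origin and selected with ampicillin through a β-lactamase gene driven by its native bla promoter.

The payload is a roughly 0.7 kb "CD" part, the MoClo position conventionally occupied by a coding sequence, encoding TraR(W). The record describes this as an improved variant of TraR, the quorum-sensing transcriptional activator from the Agrobacterium tumefaciens Ti plasmid system, which switches on target promoters in the presence of its acyl-homoserine lactone autoinducer. The specific changes that distinguish the (W) variant from wild-type TraR are not given. In the feature table, the traR open reading frame sits between BioBrick prefix and suffix sequences, with a putative bacterial terminator just upstream in the opposite orientation, probably to insulate the insert. No promoter, ribosome binding site or terminator for traR is annotated, consistent with a bare coding part intended to be combined with separate promoter, RBS and terminator parts into a complete transcription unit. The type IIS restriction sites and fusion overhangs used for assembly are not annotated.

The accompanying GenBank record covers only the 713 bp insert and has no feature annotation, so the layout above rests on the automated annotation of the full plasmid sequence. Typical use would be building inducible or cell-to-cell signalling genetic circuits in bacteria.
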