Addgene plasmid #120978: C62m
Purpose: MoClo golden gate assembly CD part for TraR(W) (improved TraR quorum-sensing activator from DOI: 10.1021/acssynbio.5b00286). Please see Supplemental Documents for annotated Genbank file.
Depositing lab: Richard Murray.
Backbone
  Vector backbone: DVA
  Backbone size w/o insert (bp): 2100
  Vector type: Synthetic Biology
Growth in bacteria
  Bacterial resistance: Ampicillin, 100 μg/mL
  Growth temperature: 37°C
  Growth strain: JM109
  Copy number: High Copy
Gene/Insert
  Gene/Insert name: TraR(W) from Scott and Hasty 2016
  Species: Synthetic
  Insert size (bp): 713
  Cloning method: Gibson Cloning
  Sequencing primers: 5′ AAATAGGCGTATCACGAGGCA; 3′ TTACCGCCTTTGAGTGAGCTG
Terms and licenses: Academic/Nonprofit Terms; Industry Terms: Not Available to Industry
How to cite: C62m was a gift from Richard Murray (Addgene plasmid # 120978 ; http://n2t.net/addgene:120978 ; RRID:Addgene_120978)
