LOCUS       Exported 713 bp ds-DNA linear SYN 17-SEP-2021
DEFINITION  MoClo golden gate assembly CD part for TraR(W) (improved TraR
            quorum-sensing activator from DOI: 10.1021/acssynbio.5b00286).
            Please see Supplemental Documents for annotated Genbank file..
ACCESSION   .
VERSION     .
KEYWORDS    C62m
SOURCE      synthetic DNA construct
  ORGANISM  synthetic DNA construct
REFERENCE   1 (bases 1 to 713)
  TITLE     CIDAR MoClo Extension
REFERENCE   2 (bases 1 to 713)
  AUTHORS   .
  TITLE     Direct Submission
  JOURNAL   Exported Sep 17, 2021 from SnapGene Server 1.1.58
            http://www.snapgene.com
FEATURES             Location/Qualifiers
     source          1..713
                     /organism="synthetic DNA construct"
                     /mol_type="other DNA"
ORIGIN
        1 aatgatgcag cactggctgg ataagctgac tgatctggcg gcaattgagg gtgatgaatg
       61 cattctgaaa actggtctgg cggatattgc ggaccacttc ggttttaccg gttacgcgta
      121 cctgcacatc cagcaccgtc atattaccgc tgtgaccaac taccaccgtc aatggcaatc
      181 cacctacttc gataaaaaat tcgaggcgct ggacccggtg gttaagcgtg cgcgttctcg
      241 caaacacatc ttcacttgga gcggtgaaca cgaacgtcca actctgagca aagacgaacg
      301 cgcgttctac gaccacgcgt ccgactttgg tatccgttct ggcatcacca ttccgattaa
      361 aacggccaac ggtttcatgt ctatgttcac catggcaagc gataaaccgg ttatcgacct
      421 ggaccgtgaa atcgacgccg tagctgcggc ggcgaccatc ggtcaaattc acgcgcgtat
      481 ctcctttctg cgcacgaccc cgacggcgga ggacgctgca tggctggatc ctaaggaagc
      541 tacttacctg cgttggatcg ccgtaggcaa aaccatgtgg gaaatcgcag atatcgaagg
      601 cgttaaatac aattccgtcc gcgtaaaact gcgcgaagct atgaaacgct tcgacgtacg
      661 ttctaaagcc cacctgacgg ccctggctat ccgtcgcaag ctgatctgaa ggt
//
